>Addgene plasmid #30756 | pBS-F2-AGA | addgene partial sequence | sequence record 39192 | T7 5'-TAATACGACTCACTATAGGG-3'
TGTCGAGTCCTGCGACCGCCGCTTCTCTCGGTCCGACCACCTGACCCAGCATATCCGGATTCACACAGGC
CAGAAGCCCTTCCAGTGTCGCATCTGCATGAGGAACTTCCGTCAGAGTAGTCATCTCAAGCAGCACATCC
GCACACACACCGGCGAGAAGCCTTTTGCATGCGACATCTGTGGGAGGAAGTTTGCCCAGTCCAGCGACCT
GCAGCGTCACACCAAAATCCATACAGGTGAAAAGTAATCTAGAGCGGCCGCCACCGCGGTGGAGCTCCAG
CTTTTGTTCCCTTTAGTGAGGGTTAATTGCGCGCTTGGCGTAATCATGGTCATAGCTGTTTCCTGTGTGA
AATTGTTATCCGCTCACAATTCCACACAACATACGAGCCGGAAGCATAAAGTGTAAAGCCTGGGGTGCCT
AATGAGTGAGCTAACTCACATTAATTGCGTTGCGCTCACTGCCCGCTTTCCAGTCGGGAAACCTGTCGTG
CCAGCTGCATTAATGAATCGGCCAACGCGCGGGGAGAGGCGGTTTGCGTATTGGGCGCTCTTCCGCTTCC
TCGCTCACTGACTCGCTGCGCTCGGTCGTTCGGCTGCGGCGAGCGGTATCAGCTCACTCAAAGGCGGTAA
TACGGTTATCCACAGAATCAGGGGATAACGCAGGAAAGAACATGTGAGCAAAAGGCCAGCAAAAGGCCAG
GAACCGTAAAAAGGCCGCGTTGCTGGCGTTTTTCCATAGGCTCCGCCCCCCTGACGAGCATCACAAAAAT
CGACGCTCAAGTCAGAGGTGGCGAAACCCGACAGGACTATAAAGATACCAGGCGTTTCCCCCTGGAAGCT
CCCTCGTGCGCTCTCCTGTTCCGACCCTGCCGCTTACCGGATACCT
