>Addgene plasmid #30756 | pBS-F2-AGA | depositor partial sequence | sequence record 39326 | pBS-F2-AGA sequence 276 bps
GGTACCCGCCCATATGCTTGCCCTGTCGAGTCCTGCGACCGCCGCTTCTCTCGGTCCGACCACCTGACCC
AGCATATCCGGATTCACACAGGCCAGAAGCCCTTCCAGTGTCGCATCTGCATGAGGAACTTCCGTCAGAG
TAGTCATCTCAAGCAGCACATCCGCACACACACCGGCGAGAAGCCTTTTGCATGCGACATCTGTGGGAGG
AAGTTTGCCCAGTCCAGCGACCTGCAGCGTCACACCAAAATCCATACAGGTGAAAAGTAATCTAGA
