[The description below was written by a language model from this plasmid's Addgene catalogue record.]
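Description:
pBS-F2-AGA is a small bacterial cloning plasmid built on the pBluescript II SK(+) backbone (about 2.9 kb without insert). It is maintained at high copy number in standard E. coli cloning strains and selected with ampicillin. The record classifies it simply as a cloning vector. It lists no expression promoter, tag, reporter or eukaryotic regulatory element, so it appears to be a storage and source plasmid for a DNA module rather than an expression construct. No feature table is provided, so backbone elements can only be inferred from the named parent vector. pBluescript-type phagemids typically carry a pUC-derived origin, an f1 origin, the AmpR gene and a polylinker flanked by T7 and T3 promoters, consistent with the T7 and T3 sites listed for sequencing.

The insert, "F2 AGA", is a 276 bp fragment cloned between KpnI and XbaI sites, both of which are retained so the fragment can be excised again. The associated publication concerns modularly assembled zinc-finger nucleases used in zebrafish. In that context, the name suggests a zinc-finger module for the finger 2 position of a multi-finger array, with specificity for the DNA triplet AGA. The record does not state this explicitly, however, and it does not describe the insert's internal organisation. The species field lists zebrafish, which probably reflects the intended target organism more than the origin of the sequence. The plasmid is most plausibly one member of an archive of single-finger modules. Such modules would be combined by restriction-based subcloning into custom zinc-finger arrays, which are then fused to a nuclease domain for targeted gene disruption in zebrafish.
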