Addgene plasmid #30756: pBS-F2-AGA
Depositing lab: Nathan Lawson & Scot Wolfe. Depositing organization: University of Massachusetts, Worcester. Publication: Evaluation and application of modularly assembled zinc-finger nucleases in zebrafish. Zhu C, Smith T, McNulty J, Rayla AL, Lakshmanan A, Siekmann AF, Buffardi M, Meng X, Shin J, Padmanabhan A, Cifuentes D, Giraldez AJ, Look AT, Epstein JA, Lawson ND, Wolfe SA. Development. 2011 Oct;138(20):4555-64. 10.1242/dev.066779 PubMed 21937602.
Backbone
  Vector backbone: pBlueScript II SK(+)
  Backbone size w/o insert (bp): 2877
  Vector type: Cloning vector
Growth in bacteria
  Bacterial resistance: Ampicillin, 100 μg/mL
  Growth temperature: 37°C
  Growth strain: DH5alpha
  Growth instructions: XL1Blue
  Copy number: High Copy
Gene/Insert
  Gene/Insert name: F2 AGA
  Species: D. rerio (zebrafish)
  Insert size (bp): 276
  Cloning method: Restriction Enzyme; 5′ cloning site KpnI (not destroyed); 3′ cloning site XbalI (not destroyed)
  Sequencing primers: 5′ T7; 3′ T3
Terms and licenses: Academic/Nonprofit Terms; Industry Terms: Not Available to Industry
How to cite: pBS-F2-AGA was a gift from Nathan Lawson & Scot Wolfe (Addgene plasmid # 30756 ; http://n2t.net/addgene:30756 ; RRID:Addgene_30756)
